Addgene plasmid #41010: pEF5/FRT-DEST EVC2ala7-Flag
Depositing lab: Rajat Rohatgi. Depositing organization: Stanford University. Publication: A Smoothened-Evc2 Complex Transduces the Hedgehog Signal at Primary Cilia. Dorn KV, Hughes CE, Rohatgi R. Dev Cell. 2012 Sep 12. pii: S1534-5807(12)00323-1. doi: 10.1016/j.devcel.2012.07.004. PubMed 22981989.
Backbone
  Vector backbone: pEF5/FRT/V5-DEST
  Backbone manufacturer: Invitrogen
  Backbone size w/o insert (bp): 7500
  Total vector size (bp): 11200
  Vector type: Mammalian Expression
  Selectable markers: Hygromycin
Growth in bacteria
  Bacterial resistance: Ampicillin, 100 μg/mL
  Growth temperature: 37°C
  Growth strain: DH5alpha
  Copy number: High Copy
Gene/Insert
  Gene/Insert name: Ellis van Creveld syndrome 2 (alt name: EVC2)
  Species: M. musculus (mouse)
  Insert size (bp): 3659
  Mutation: changed amino acids 1189-1192 to Alanine
  Entrez Gene: EVC2 (a.k.a. LBN, WAD)
  Tag / fusion protein: Flag (C terminal on insert)
Terms and licenses: Academic/Nonprofit Terms; Industry Terms: Not Available to Industry
How to cite: pEF5/FRT-DEST EVC2ala7-Flag was a gift from Rajat Rohatgi (Addgene plasmid # 41010 ; http://n2t.net/addgene:41010 ; RRID:Addgene_41010)
