[The description below was written by a language model from this plasmid's Addgene catalogue record.]
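Description:
pEF5/FRT-DEST EVC2ala7-Flag is a mammalian expression plasmid built on the commercial Gateway destination vector pEF5/FRT/V5-DEST, with a recorded total size of about 11.2 kb (roughly 7.5 kb of backbone plus a 3.66 kb insert). It is maintained in E. coli as a high-copy plasmid under ampicillin selection, and hygromycin is listed as the selectable marker for mammalian cells. No feature table accompanies the record, so individual elements are not itemised. From general knowledge of this backbone family, expression is driven by the human EF-1α promoter. The vector also carries an FRT site next to a hygromycin resistance coding sequence, which allows Flp recombinase-mediated integration at a single defined genomic FRT locus in compatible host cell lines. This yields isogenic stable lines with uniform, moderate transgene expression.

The payload is the mouse Ellis van Creveld syndrome 2 (Evc2) coding sequence with a Flag epitope fused at the C terminus of the insert for detection and immunoprecipitation. This version is a mutant in which amino acids 1189–1192 are replaced by alanines. The name "ala7" suggests it is one member of an alanine-scanning series, although the record does not say so explicitly or describe the functional consequence of the substitution. Whether the backbone's V5 tag is read through is also not stated; the Flag tag is the only one listed. The associated publication concerns a Smoothened–Evc2 complex that transduces the Hedgehog signal at primary cilia. The construct is therefore most plausibly used for stable expression of mutant Evc2 in cultured mammalian cells, to map the C-terminal residues needed for its localisation, interactions or signalling activity.
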