>Addgene plasmid #41010 | pEF5/FRT-DEST EVC2ala7-Flag | addgene partial sequence | sequence record 55653 | BGH_rev
AGAATCGAGACCGAGGAGAGGGTTAGGGATAGGCTTACCTTCGAACCGCGGGCCCTCTAGACTCGAGCGG
CCGCCACTGTGCTGGATATCAACCACTTTGTACAAGAAAGCTGGGTCTAGATATCTCGACTCACTTGTCA
TCGTCGTCCTTGTAATCTCCGCCAGATCCTGGTGTTCCGCCACGCGTGTCCAAGCCCAAGGCCCTGTTGG
CCTTCTTGGCATTCAGGAAATTCTTTTTCCTCCTGGGAGGAACACGCAAAGAGATCTCGGGTGCAGCTGC
AGCTCTGAATACAAAGATCTTTTCTCCCGTGTTTAATATGTCCATAGCGTCTGCCCCAGTGATGGGGATG
GGAGCCAGTTCTCCAATGGGTTCTAGGGACAGGTGTGGCCAGCTTCCTTTCCCAGGAAACATCACCCTCT
CCTGGACGGGAACATATATCTTCTTCAATATGCGCTCCTTCTTCTGGCGGGCCCAGAGCATCCTCTCCAG
TCCTTGACTCACCAGATCTGCTCTGAATCTGCTGTCCAAAACCTTCCACCAAACTTGGTGTTTCCTCCTC
TTGCTCTGCTCTGCCTGAGCCTGCTCACCACTGCTCTCATTCTCAGCTGTGTGGTCGGAGTGCTTCTCAC
TGACTGCGTCCAGCAGGGCCAGTAGCTGAGGCTGTGAAGCCGCTGGAAGCACCACACTCAGGAGTCGCAG
TAGTGTGCTGCCTGGTACCATTGTCATCCTTGAGAGGTATGACACCAGCCTCAGTCCCTGGCTGCAAAGG
CTGGCCATGGTGTCAGCT
